Addgene plasmid #63551: pFusX4-63
Purpose: Encodes RVD positions 10-12 in TALEN assembly
Depositing lab: Stephen Ekker. Depositing organization: Mayo Foundation for Medical Education and Research. Publication: FusX: A rapid one-step TALE assembly system for genome science. Ma AC, McNulty MS, Tanya PL, Jarryd CM, Martinez-Galvez G, Argue DP, Lee HB, Urban MD, Bullard CE, Blackburn PR, Man TK, Clark KJ, Ekker SC. Hum Gene Ther. 2016 Jun;27(6):451-63. doi: 10.1089/hum.2015.172 PubMed 26854857.
Backbone
  Vector backbone: FusX4
  Backbone size w/o insert (bp): 3008
  Vector type: TALEN
Growth in bacteria
  Bacterial resistance: Spectinomycin, 50 μg/mL
  Growth temperature: 37°C
  Growth strain: DH5alpha
  Copy number: High Copy
Gene/Insert
  Gene/Insert name: NG NG NN (alt name: X4_TTG)
  Species: Synthetic
  Mutation: none
  Cloning method: Restriction Enzyme; 5′ cloning site BsaI (destroyed during cloning); 3′ cloning site BsaI (destroyed during cloning)
  Sequencing primers: 5′ pCR8_F1; 3′ pCR8_R1
Terms and licenses: Academic/Nonprofit Terms; Industry Terms: Not Available to Industry
How to cite: pFusX4-63 was a gift from Stephen Ekker (Addgene plasmid # 63551 ; http://n2t.net/addgene:63551 ; RRID:Addgene_63551)
