[The description below was written by a language model from this plasmid's Addgene catalogue record.]
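Description:
pFusX4-63 is a component plasmid from the FusX TALE assembly system, a library-based scheme designed to build custom TAL effector repeat arrays in a single reaction. It is built on the FusX4 backbone (about 3 kb without the insert), is classed as a TALEN-type vector, and is maintained in standard E. coli cloning strains as a high-copy plasmid under spectinomycin selection. No feature table accompanies the record, so the origin of replication and other backbone elements are not stated. The use of pCR8-type sequencing primers suggests the insert sits in a pCR8-like context, though this is not stated outright.

The payload is a synthetic, pre-assembled trimer of TALE repeats whose repeat-variable diresidues (RVDs) are NG, NG and NN. Under the standard TALE code, NG recognises T and NN recognises G, which matches the alternative insert name X4_TTG. This plasmid supplies RVD positions 10 to 12 of the final array. The "63" marks it as one member of a set of FusX4 plasmids that presumably covers the possible three-base combinations at that position. The trimer was cloned into the backbone using BsaI, a type IIS enzyme, and both sites were destroyed in the process. This is typical of Golden Gate-style construction, where cutting outside the recognition site gives defined overhangs and seamless junctions.

In use, a researcher picks the one plasmid from each positional library that matches the target DNA sequence and combines them with a receiver vector to produce a full-length TALE DNA-binding domain. This can be fused to a nuclease to make a TALEN for genome editing. The plasmid is not an expression construct: the record lists no promoter, tag or reporter.
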