>Addgene plasmid #63551 | pFusX4-63 | depositor partial sequence | sequence record 105623 | pFusX4_TTG
AGTCTTAAGCGTCTCCCCTGACCCCGGACCAAGTGGTGGCTATCGCCAGCAACGGTGGCGGCAAGCAAGC
GCTCGAAACGGTGCAGCGGCTGTTGCCGGTGCTGTGCCAGGACCATGGCCTGACCCCGGACCAAGTGGTG
GCTATCGCCAGCAACGGTGGCGGCAAGCAAGCGCTCGAAACGGTGCAGCGGCTGTTGCCGGTGCTGTGCC
AGGACCATGGCCTGACCCCGGACCAAGTGGTGGCTATCGCCAGCAACAATGGCGGCAAGCAAGCGCTCGA
AACGGTGCAGCGGCTGTTGCCGGTGCTGTGCCAGGACCATGGCCGAGACGTC
