>Addgene plasmid #63551 | pFusX4-63 | depositor partial sequence | sequence record 105624 | FusX4
CGTCTCCCCTGACCCCGGACCAAGTGGTGGCTATCGAGACCGGCGCCGCTACGGGCGCGTCCCATTCGCC
ATTCAGGCTGCGCAACTGTTGGGAAGGGCGATCGGTGCGGGCTCTTCGCTATTACGCCAGCTGGCGAAAG
GGGGATGTGCTGCAAGGCGATTAAGTTGGGAACGCCAGGGTTTTCCCAGTCACGACGTTGTAAAACGACG
GCCAGTGAGCGCGCGTAATCGACTCACTATAGGGCGAATTGGGTACCGGGCCCCCCCTCGAGGTCCTCCA
GCTTTTGTTCCCTTTAGTGAGGGTTAATTGCGCGCTTGGCGTAATCATGGTCATAGCTGTTTCCTGTGTG
AAATTGTTATCCGCTCACAATTCCACACAACATACGAGCCGGAAGCATAAAGTGTAAAGCCTGGGGTGCC
TAATGAGTGAGCTAACTCACATTAATTGCGTTGCGCTCACTGCCCGCTTTCCACCGGTGGTCTCTGGCGG
CAAGCAAGCGCTCGAAACGGTGCAGCGGCTGTTGCCGGTGCTGTGCCAGGACCATGGCCGAGACGTCTAG
ACCAGCCAGGACAGAAATGCCTCGACTTCGCTGCTACCCAAGGTTGCCGGGTGACGCACACCGTGGAAAC
GGATGAAGGCACGAACCCAGTGGACATAAGCCTGTTCGGTTCGTAAGCTGTAATGCAAGTAGCGTATGCG
CTCACGCAACTGGTCCAGAACCTTGACCGAACGCAGCGGTGGTAACGGCGCAGTGGCGGTTTTCATGGCT
TGTTATGACTGTTTTTTTGGGGTACAGTCTATGCCTCGGGCATCCAAGCAGCAAGCGCGTTACGCCGTGG
GTCGATGTTTGATGTTATGGAGCAGCAACGATGTTACGCAGCAGGGCAGTCGCCCTAAAACAAAGTTAAA
CATTATGAGGGAAGCGGTGATCGCCGAAGTATCGACTCAACTATCAGAGGTAGTTGGCGTCATCGAGCGC
CATCTCGAACCGACGTTGCTGGCCGTACATTTGTACGGCTCCGCAGTGGATGGCGGCCTGAAGCCACACA
GTGATATTGATTTGCTGGTTACGGTGACCGTAAGGCTTGATGAAACAACGCGGCGAGCTTTGATCAACGA
CCTTTTGGAAACTTCGGCTTCCCCTGGAGAGAGCGAGATTCTCCGCGCTGTAGAAGTCACCATTGTTGTG
CACGACGACATCATTCCGTGGCGTTATCCAGCTAAGCGCGAACTGCAATTTGGAGAATGGCAGCGCAATG
ACATTCTTGCAGGTATCTTCGAGCCAGCCACGATCGACATTGATCTGGCTATCTTGCTGACAAAAGCAAG
AGAACATAGCGTTGCCTTGGTAGGTCCAGCGGCGGAGGAACTCTTTGATCCGGTTCCTGAACAGGATCTA
TTTGAGGCGCTAAATGAAACCTTAACGCTATGGAACTCGCCGCCCGACTGGGCTGGCGATGAGCGAAATG
TAGTGCTTACGTTGTCCCGCATTTGGTACAGCGCAGTAACCGGCAAAATCGCGCCGAAGGATGTCGCTGC
CGACTGGGCAATGGAGCGCCTGCCGGCCCAGTATCAGCCCGTCATACTTGAAGCTAGACAGGCTTATCTT
GGACAAGAAGAAGATCGCTTGGCCTCGCGCGCAGATCAGTTGGAAGAATTTGTCCACTACGTGAAAGGCG
AGATCACCAAGGTAGTCGGCAAATAACCCTCGAGCCACCCATGACCAAAATCCCTTAACGTGAGTTACGC
GTCGTTCCACTGAGCGTCAGACCCCGTAGAAAAGATCAAAGGATCTTCTTGAGATCCTTTTTTTCTGCGC
GTAATCTGCTGCTTGCAAACAAAAAAACCACCGCTACCAGCGGTGGTTTGTTTGCCGGATCAAGAGCTAC
CAACTCTTTTTCCGAAGGTAACTGGCTTCAGCAGAGCGCAGATACCAAATACTGTCCTTCTAGTGTAGCC
GTAGTTAGGCCACCACTTCAAGAACTCTGTAGCACCGCCTACATACCTCGCTCTGCTAATCCTGTTACCA
GTGGCTGCTGCCAGTGGCGATAAGTCGTGTCTTACCGGGTTGGACTCAAGACGATAGTTACCGGATAAGG
CGCAGCGGTCGGGCTGAACGGGGGGTTCGTGCACACAGCCCAGCTTGGAGCGAACGACCTACACCGAACT
GAGATACCTACAGCGTGAGCATTGAGAAAGCGCCACGCTTCCCGAAGGGAGAAAGGCGGACAGGTATCCG
GTAAGCGGCAGGGTCGGAACAGGAGAGCGCACGAGGGAGCTTCCAGGGGGAAACGCCTGGTATCTTTATA
GTCCTGTCGGGTTTCGCCACCTCTGACTTGAGCGTCGATTTTTGTGATGCTCGTCAGGGGGGCGGAGCCT
ATGGAAAAACGCCAGCAACGCGGCCTTTTTACGGTTCCTGGCCTTTTGCTGGCCTTTTGCTCACATGTTC
TTTCCTGCGTTATCCCCTGATTCTGTGGATAACCGTATTACCGCCTTTGAGTGAGCTGATACCGCTCGCC
GCAGCCGAACGACCGAGCGCAGCGAGTCAGTGAGCGAGGAAGCGGAAGAGCGCCCAATACGCAAACCGCC
TCTCCCCGCGCGTTGGCCGATTCATTAATGCAGCTGGCACGACAGGTTTCCCGACTGGAAAGCGGGCAGT
GAGCGCAACGCAATTAATACGCGTACCGCTAGCCAGGAAGAGTTTGTAGAAACGCAAAAAGGCCATCCGT
CAGGATGGCCTTCTGCTTAGTTTGATGCCTGGCAGTTTATGGCGGGCGTCCTGCCCGCCACCCTCCGGGC
CGTTGCTTCACAACGTTCAAATCCGCTCCCGGCGGATTTGTCCTACTCAGGAGAGCGTTCACCGACAAAC
AACAGATAAAACGAAAGGCCCAGTCTTCCGACTGAGCCTTTCGTTTTATTTGATGCCTGGCAGTTCCCTA
CTCTCGCGTTAACGCTAGCATGGATGTTTTCCCAGTCACGACGTTGTAAAACGACGGCCAGTCTTAAG
