>Addgene plasmid #63551 | pFusX4-63 | addgene partial sequence | sequence record 119228 | pCR8_F1 5'-ttgatgcctggcagttccct-3'
CCAGTCACGACGTTGTAAAACGACGGCCAGTCTTAAGCGTCTCCCCTGACCCCGGACCAAGTGGTGGCTA
TCGCCAGCAACGGTGGCGGCAAGCAAGCGCTCGAAACGGTGCAGCGGCTGTTGCCGGTGCTGTGCCAGGA
CCATGGCCTGACCCCGGACCAAGTGGTGGCTATCGCCAGCAACGGTGGCGGCAAGCAAGCGCTCGAAACG
GTGCAGCGGCTGTTGCCGGTGCTGTGCCAGGACCATGGCCTGACCCCGGACCAAGTGGTGGCTATCGCCA
GCAACAATGGCGGCAAGCAAGCGCTCGAAACGGTGCAGCGGCTGTTGCCGGTGCTGTGCCAGGACCATGG
CCGAGACGTCTAGACCAGCCAGGACAGAAATGCCTCGACTTCGCTGCTACCCAAGGTTGCCGGGTGACGC
ACACCGTGGAAACGGATGAAGGCACGAACCCAGTGGACATAAGCCTGTTCGGTTCGTAAGCTGTAATGCA
AGTAGCGTATGCGCTCACGCAACTGGTCCAGAACCTTGACCGAACGCAGCGGTGGTAACGGCGCAGTGGC
GGTTTTCATGGCTTGTTATGACTGTTTTTTTGGGGTACAGTCTATGCCTCGGGCATCCAAGCAGCAAGCG
CGTTACGCCGTGGGTCGATGTTTGATGTTATGGAGCAGCAACGATGTTACGCAGCAGGGCAGTCGCCCTA
AAACAAAGTTAAACATTATGAGGGAAGCGGTGATCGCCGAAGTATCGACTCAACTATCAGAGGTAGTTGG
CGTCATCGAGCGCCATCTCGAACCGACGTTGCTGGCCGTACATTTGTACGGCTCCGCAGTGGATGGCGGC
CTGAAGCCACACAGTGATATTGATTTGCTGGTTACGGTGACCGTAAGGCTTGATGAAACAACGCGGCGAG
CTTTGATCAACG
