>Addgene plasmid #63551 | pFusX4-63 | addgene partial sequence | sequence record 119229 | pCR8_R1 5'-cgaaccgaacaggcttatgt-3'
TGCGTCACCCGGCAACCTTGGGTAGCAGCGAAGTCGAGGCATTTCTGTCCTGGCTGGTCTAGACGTCTCG
GCCATGGTCCTGGCACAGCACCGGCAACAGCCGCTGCACCGTTTCGAGCGCTTGCTTGCCGCCATTGTTG
CTGGCGATAGCCACCACTTGGTCCGGGGTCAGGCCATGGTCCTGGCACAGCACCGGCAACAGCCGCTGCA
CCGTTTCGAGCGCTTGCTTGCCGCCACCGTTGCTGGCGATAGCCACCACTTGGTCCGGGGTCAGGCCATG
GTCCTGGCACAGCACCGGCAACAGCCGCTGCACCGTTTCGAGCGCTTGCTTGCCGCCACCGTTGCTGGCG
ATAGCCACCACTTGGTCCGGGGTCAGGGGAGACGCTTAAGACTGGCCGTCGTTTTACAACGTCGTGACTG
GGAAAACATCCATGCTAGCGTTAACGCGAGAGTAGGGAACTGCCAGGCATCAAATAAAACGAAAGGCTCA
GTCGGAAGACTGGGCCTTTCGTTTTATCTGTTGTTTGTCGGTGAACGCTCTCCTGAGTAGGACAAATCCG
CCGGGAGCGGATTTGAACGTTGTGAAGCAACGGCCCGGAAGGGGTGGCGGGCAGGACGCCCGCCATAAAC
TGCCA
